>Addgene plasmid #110419 | pLKO.1-blast shGFP | addgene full sequence | sequence record 227288 | Addgene NGS Result
TGTAGTCTTATGCAATACTCTTGTAGTCTTGCAACATGGTAACGATGAGTTAGCAACATGCCTTACAAGG
AGAGAAAAAGCACCGTGCATGCCGATTGGTGGAAGTAAGGTGGTACGATCGTGCCTTATTAGGAAGGCAA
CAGACGGGTCTGACATGGATTGGACGAACCACTGAATTGCCGCATTGCAGAGATATTGTATTTAAGTGCC
TAGCTCGATACATAAACGGGTCTCTCTGGTTAGACCAGATCTGAGCCTGGGAGCTCTCTGGCTAACTAGG
GAACCCACTGCTTAAGCCTCAATAAAGCTTGCCTTGAGTGCTTCAAGTAGTGTGTGCCCGTCTGTTGTGT
GACTCTGGTAACTAGAGATCCCTCAGACCCTTTTAGTCAGTGTGGAAAATCTCTAGCAGTGGCGCCCGAA
CAGGGACTTGAAAGCGAAAGGGAAACCAGAGGAGCTCTCTCGACGCAGGACTCGGCTTGCTGAAGCGCGC
ACGGCAAGAGGCGAGGGGCGGCGACTGGTGAGTACGCCAAAAATTTTGACTAGCGGAGGCTAGAAGGAGA
GAGATGGGTGCGAGAGCGTCAGTATTAAGCGGGGGAGAATTAGATCGCGATGGGAAAAAATTCGGTTAAG
GCCAGGGGGAAAGAAAAAATATAAATTAAAACATATAGTATGGGCAAGCAGGGAGCTAGAACGATTCGCA
GTTAATCCTGGCCTGTTAGAAACATCAGAAGGCTGTAGACAAATACTGGGACAGCTACAACCATCCCTTC
AGACAGGATCAGAAGAACTTAGATCATTATATAATACAGTAGCAACCCTCTATTGTGTGCATCAAAGGAT
AGAGATAAAAGACACCAAGGAAGCTTTAGACAAGATAGAGGAAGAGCAAAACAAAAGTAAGACCACCGCA
CAGCAAGCGGCCGCTGATCTTCAGACCTGGAGGAGGAGATATGAGGGACAATTGGAGAAGTGAATTATAT
AAATATAAAGTAGTAAAAATTGAACCATTAGGAGTAGCACCCACCAAGGCAAAGAGAAGAGTGGTGCAGA
GAGAAAAAAGAGCAGTGGGAATAGGAGCTTTGTTCCTTGGGTTCTTGGGAGCAGCAGGAAGCACTATGGG
CGCAGCGTCAATGACGCTGACGGTACAGGCCAGACAATTATTGTCTGGTATAGTGCAGCAGCAGAACAAT
TTGCTGAGGGCTATTGAGGCGCAACAGCATCTGTTGCAACTCACAGTCTGGGGCATCAAGCAGCTCCAGG
CAAGAATCCTGGCTGTGGAAAGATACCTAAAGGATCAACAGCTCCTGGGGATTTGGGGTTGCTCTGGAAA
ACTCATTTGCACCACTGCTGTGCCTTGGAATGCTAGTTGGAGTAATAAATCTCTGGAACAGATTTGGAAT
CACACGACCTGGATGGAGTGGGACAGAGAAATTAACAATTACACAAGCTTAATACACTCCTTAATTGAAG
AATCGCAAAACCAGCAAGAAAAGAATGAACAAGAATTATTGGAATTAGATAAATGGGCAAGTTTGTGGAA
TTGGTTTAACATAACAAATTGGCTGTGGTATATAAAATTATTCATAATGATAGTAGGAGGCTTGGTAGGT
TTAAGAATAGTTTTTGCTGTACTTTCTATAGTGAATAGAGTTAGGCAGGGATATTCACCATTATCGTTTC
AGACCCACCTCCCAACCCCGAGGGGACCCGACAGGCCCGAAGGAATAGAAGAAGAAGGTGGAGAGAGAGA
CAGAGACAGATCCATTCGATTAGTGAACGGATCTCGACGGTATCGATCACGAGACTAGCCTCGAGCGGCC
GCCCCCTTCACCGAGGGCCTATTTCCCATGATTCCTTCATATTTGCATATACGATACAAGGCTGTTAGAG
AGATAATTGGAATTAATTTGACTGTAAACACAAAGATATTAGTACAAAATACGTGACGTAGAAAGTAATA
ATTTCTTGGGTAGTTTGCAGTTTTAAAATTATGTTTTAAAATGGACTATCATATGCTTACCGTAACTTGA
AAGTATTTCGATTTCTTGGCTTTATATATCTTGTGGAAAGGACGAAACACCGGCAAGCTGACCCTGAAGT
TCATCTCGAGATGAACTTCAGGGTCAGCTTGTTTTTGAATTCTCGACCTCGAGACAAATGGCAGTATTCA
TCCACAATTTTAAAAGAAAAGGGGGGATTGGGGGGTACAGTGCAGGGGAAAGAATAGTAGACATAATAGC
AACAGACATACAAACTAAAGAATTACAAAAACAAATTACAAAAATTCAAAATTTTCGGGTTTATTACAGG
GACAGCAGAGATCCACTTTGGCCGCGGCTCGAGGGGGTTGGGGTTGCGCCTTTTCCAAGGCAGCCCTGGG
TTTGCGCAGGGACGCGGCTGCTCTGGGCGTGGTTCCGGGAAACGCAGCGGCGCCGACCCTGGGTCTCGCA
CATTCTTCACGTCCGTTCGCAGCGTCACCCGGATCTTCGCCGCTACCCTTGTGGGCCCCCCGGCGACGCT
TCCTGCTCCGCCCCTAAGTCGGGAAGGTTCCTTGCGGTTCGCGGCGTGCCGGACGTGACAAACGGAAGCC
GCACGTCTCACTAGTACCCTCGCAGACGGACAGCGCCAGGGAGCAATGGCAGCGCGCCGACCGCGATGGG
CTGTGGCCAATAGCGGCTGCTCAGCAGGGCGCGCCGAGAGCAGCGGCCGGGAAGGGGCGGTGCGGGAGGC
GGGGTGTGGGGCGGTAGTGTGGGCCCTGTTCCTGCCCGCGCGGTGTTCCGCATTCTGCAAGCCTCCGGAG
CGCACGTCGGCAGTCGGCTCCCTCGTTGACCGAATCACCGACCTCTCTCCCCAGGGGGATCCACCATGGC
CAAGCCTTTGTCTCAAGAAGAATCCACCCTCATTGAAAGAGCAACGGCTACAATCAACAGCATCCCCATC
TCTGAAGACTACAGCGTCGCCAGCGCAGCTCTCTCTAGCGACGGCCGCATCTTCACTGGTGTCAATGTAT
ATCATTTTACTGGGGGACCTTGTGCAGAACTCGTGGTGCTGGGCACTGCTGCTGCTGCGGCAGCTGGCAA
CCTGACTTGTATCGTCGCGATCGGAAATGAGAACAGGGGCATCTTGAGCCCCTGCGGACGGTGCCGACAG
GTGCTTCTCGATCTGCATCCTGGGATCAAAGCCATAGTGAAGGACAGTGATGGACAGCCGACGGCAGTTG
GGATTCGTGAATTGCTGCCCTCTGGTTATGTGTGGGAGGGCTAAGGTACCTTTAAGACCAATGACTTACA
AGGCAGCTGTAGATCTTAGCCACTTTTTAAAAGAAAAGGGGGGACTGGAAGGGCTAATTCACTCCCAACG
AAGACAAGATCTGCTTTTTGCTTGTACTGGGTCTCTCTGGTTAGACCAGATCTGAGCCTGGGAGCTCTCT
GGCTAACTAGGGAACCCACTGCTTAAGCCTCAATAAAGCTTGCCTTGAGTGCTTCAAGTAGTGTGTGCCC
GTCTGTTGTGTGACTCTGGTAACTAGAGATCCCTCAGACCCTTTTAGTCAGTGTGGAAAATCTCTAGCAG
TAGTAGTTCATGTCATCTTATTATTCAGTATTTATAACTTGCAAAGAAATGAATATCAGAGAGTGAGAGG
AACTTGTTTATTGCAGCTTATAATGGTTACAAATAAAGCAATAGCATCACAAATTTCACAAATAAAGCAT
TTTTTTCACTGCATTCTAGTTGTGGTTTGTCCAAACTCATCAATGTATCTTATCATGTCTGGCTCTAGCT
ATCCCGCCCCTAACTCCGCCCATCCCGCCCCTAACTCCGCCCAGTTCCGCCCATTCTCCGCCCCATGGCT
GACTAATTTTTTTTATTTATGCAGAGGCCGAGGCCGCCTCGGCCTCTGAGCTATTCCAGAAGTAGTGAGG
AGGCTTTTTTGGAGGCCTAGGGACGTACCCAATTCGCCCTATAGTGAGTCGTATTACGCGCGCTCACTGG
CCGTCGTTTTACAACGTCGTGACTGGGAAAACCCTGGCGTTACCCAACTTAATCGCCTTGCAGCACATCC
CCCTTTCGCCAGCTGGCGTAATAGCGAAGAGGCCCGCACCGATCGCCCTTCCCAACAGTTGCGCAGCCTG
AATGGCGAATGGG
[124 nt withheld, positions 4144-4267]
C
[91 nt withheld, positions 4269-4359]
A
[49 nt withheld, positions 4361-4409]
CCTTTGACGTTGGAGTCCACGTTCTTT
[37 nt withheld, positions 4437-4473]
ACCCTATCTCGGTCTATTCTTTTGATTTATAAGGGATTTTGCCGATTTCGGCCTATTGGTTAAAAAATGA
GCTGATTTAACAAAAATTTAACGCGAATTTTAACAAAATATTAACGCTTACAATTTAGGTGGCACTTTTC
GGGGAAATGTGCGCGGAACCCCTATTTGTTTATTTTTCTAAATACATTCAAATATGTATCCGCTCATGAG
ACAATAACCCTGATAAATGCTTCAATAATATTGAAAAAGGAAGAGTATGAGTATTCAACATTTCCGTGTC
GCCCTTATTCCCTTTTTTGCGGCATTTTGCCTTCCTGTTTTTGCTCACCCAGAAACGCTGGTGAAAGTAA
AAGATGCTGAAGATCAGTTGGGTGCACGAGTGGGTTACATCGAACTGGATCTCAACAGCGGTAAGATCCT
TGAGAGTTTTCGCCCCGAAGAACGTTTTCCAATGATGAGCACTTTTAAAGTTCTGCTATGTGGCGCGGTA
TTATCCCGTATTGACGCCGGGCAAGAGCAACTCGGTCGCCGCATACACTATTCTCAGAATGACTTGGTTG
AGTACTCACCAGTCACAGAAAAGCATCTTACGGATGGCATGACAGTAAGAGAATTATGCAGTGCTGCCAT
AACCATGAGTGATAACACTGCGGCCAACTTACTTCTGACAACGATCGGAGGACCGAAGGAGCTAACCGCT
TTTTTGCACAACATGGGGGATCATGTAACTCGCCTTGATCGTTGGGAACCGGAGCTGAATGAAGCCATAC
CAAACGACGAGCGTGACACCACGATGCCTGTAGCAATGGCAACAACGTTGCGCAAACTATTAACTGGCGA
ACTACTTACTCTAGCTTCCCGGCAACAATTAATAGACTGGATGGAGGCGGATAAAGTTGCAGGACCACTT
CTGCGCTCGGCCCTTCCGGCTGGCTGGTTTATTGCTGATAAATCTGGAGCCGGTGAGCGTGGGTCTCGCG
GTATCATTGCAGCACTGGGGCCAGATGGTAAGCCCTCCCGTATCGTAGTTATCTACACGACGGGGAGTCA
GGCAACTATGGATGAACGAAATAGACAGATCGCTGAGATAGGTGCCTCACTGATTAAGCATTGGTAACTG
TCAGACCAAGTTTACTCATATATACTTTAGATTGATTTAAAACTTCATTTTTAATTTAAAAGGATCTAGG
TGAAGATCCTTTTTGATAATCTCATGACCAAAATCCCTTAACGTGAGTTTTCGTTCCACTGAGCGTCAGA
CCCCGTAGAAAAGATCAAAGGATCTTCTTGAGATCCTTTTTTTCTGCGCGTAATCTGCTGCTTGCAAACA
AAAAAACCACCGCTACCAGCGGTGGTTTGTTTGCCGGATCAAGAGCTACCAACTCTTTTTCCGAAGGTAA
CTGGCTTCAGCAGAGCGCAGATACCAAATACTGTTCTTCTAGTGTAGCCGTAGTTAGGCCACCACTTCAA
GAACTCTGTAGCACCGCCTACATACCTCGCTCTGCTAATCCTGTTACCAGTGGCTGCTGCCAGTGGCGAT
AAGTCGTGTCTTACCGGGTTGGACTCAAGACGATAGTTACCGGATAAGGCGCAGCGGTCGGGCTGAACGG
GGGGTTCGTGCACACAGCCCAGCTTGGAGCGAACGACCTACACCGAACTGAGATACCTACAGCGTGAGCT
ATGAGAAAGCGCCACGCTTCCCGAAGGGAGAAAGGCGGACAGGTATCCGGTAAGCGGCAGGGTCGGAACA
GGAGAGCGCACGAGGGAGCTTCCAGGGGGAAACGCCTGGTATCTTTATAGTCCTGTCGGGTTTCGCCACC
TCTGACTTGAGCGTCGATTTTTGTGATGCTCGTCAGGGGGGCGGAGCCTATGGAAAAACGCCAGCAACGC
GGCCTTTTTACGGTTCCTGGCCTTTTGCTGGCCTTTTGCTCACATGTTCTTTCCTGCGTTATCCCCTGAT
TCTGTGGATAACCGTATTACCGCCTTTGAGTGAGCTGATACCGCTCGCCGCAGCCGAACGACCGAGCGCA
GCGAGTCAGTGAGCGAGGAAGCGGAAGAGCGCCCAATACGCAAACCGCCTCTCCCCGCGCGTTGGCCGAT
TCATTAATGCAGCTGGCACGACAGGTTTCCCGACTGGAAAGCGGGCAGTGAGCGCAACGCAATTAATGTG
AGTTAGCTCACTCATTAGGCACCCCAGGCTTTACACTTTATGCTTCCGGCTCGTATGTTGTGTGGAATTG
TGAGCGGATAACAATTTCACACAGGAAACAGCTATGACCATGATTACGCCAAGCGCGCAATTAACCCTCA
CTAAAGGGAACAAAAGCTGGAGCTGCAAGCTTAA
Features (pLannotate 1.2.2; 27 found; start..end, strand, type, name):
      1..227     +  promoter       RSV promoter: Rous sarcoma virus enhancer/promoter
    228..408     +  LTR            5' LTR (truncated): truncated 5' long terminal repeat (LTR) from HIV-1
    455..580     +  misc_feature   HIV-1 Ψ: packaging signal of human immunodeficiency virus type 1
    564..927     +  CDS            HIV-1 gag (fragment): gag protein from human immunodeficiency virus 1; gag
   1073..1306    +  misc_feature   RRE: The Rev response element (RRE) of HIV-1 allows for Rev-dependent mRNA export from the nucleus to the cytoplasm.
   1683..1783    +  CDS            Rev (fragment): human immunodeficiency virus 1 (HIV-1) Rev protein; rev; enhances nuclear export of unspliced and incompletely spliced viral mRNAs
   1833..2073    +  promoter       U6 promoter: RNA polymerase III promoter for human U6 snRNA
   2081..2106    +  CDS            rsEGFP2 (fragment): reversibly and rapidly switchable enhanced green fluorescent protein (Grotjohann et al., 2012) mammalian codon-optimized
   2109..2131    -  CDS            rsEGFP2 (fragment): reversibly and rapidly switchable enhanced green fluorescent protein (Grotjohann et al., 2012) mammalian codon-optimized
   2178..2295    +  misc_feature   cPPT/CTS: central polypurine tract and central termination sequence of HIV-1
   2344..2854    +  promoter       hPGK promoter: human phosphoglycerate kinase 1 promoter
   2866..3264    +  CDS            BSD: blasticidin S deaminase; Aspergillus terreus BSD; confers resistance to blasticidin
   3257..3334    +  CDS            nef (fragment): NEF_HV1Z2 - Experimental evidence at protein level: Swiss-Prot protein existence level 1. Extracellular Nef protein targets CD4(+) T-lymphocytes for apoptosis by interacting with CXCR4 surface receptors. From Human immunodeficiency virus type 1 group M subtype D (isolate Z2/CDC-Z34) (HIV-1).
   3336..3569    +  LTR            3' LTR (ΔU3): self-inactivating 3' long terminal repeat (LTR) from HIV-1
   3641..3762    +  polyA_signal   SV40 poly(A) signal: SV40 polyadenylation signal
   3802..3937    +  rep_origin     SV40 ori: SV40 origin of replication
   3958..3976    -  promoter       T7 promoter: promoter for bacteriophage T7 RNA polymerase
   3984..4139    +  CDS            lacZα (fragment): LacZα fragment of β-galactosidase; lacZ fragment
   4144..4572    +  rep_origin     f1 ori (sequence partly withheld): f1 bacteriophage origin of replication; arrow indicates direction of (+) strand synthesis
   4625..4729    +  promoter       AmpR promoter: bla
   4730..5590    +  CDS            AmpR: β-lactamase; bla; confers resistance to ampicillin, carbenicillin, and related antibiotics
   5761..6349    +  rep_origin     ori: high-copy-number ColE1/pMB1/pBR322/pUC origin of replication
   6532..6624    +  CDS            lacI (fragment): lac repressor; lacI; The lac repressor binds to the lac operator to inhibit transcription in E. coli. This inhibition can be relieved by adding lactose or isopropyl-β-D-thiogalactopyranoside (IPTG).
   6637..6658    +  protein_bind   CAP binding site: CAP binding activates transcription in the presence of cAMP. E. coli catabolite activator protein
   6673..6703    +  promoter       lac promoter: promoter for the E. coli lac operon
   6711..6727    +  protein_bind   lac operator: The lac repressor binds to the lac operator to inhibit transcription in E. coli. This inhibition can be relieved by adding lactose or isopropyl-β-D-thiogalactopyranoside (IPTG). lac repressor encoded by lacI
   6772..6790    +  promoter       T3 promoter: promoter for bacteriophage T3 RNA polymerase
