[The description below was written by a language model from this plasmid's Addgene catalogue record and pLannotate feature annotations shown in this document.]
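Description:
pLKO.1-blast shGFP is a lentiviral RNAi plasmid built on the pLKO.1-blast backbone, designed to deliver a short hairpin RNA against GFP into mammalian cells. It is propagated in E. coli through a high-copy ColE1/pUC-type origin with ampicillin selection (AmpR), and also carries an f1 origin, an SV40 origin and remnants of a lac/lacZα cloning region flanked by T3 and T7 promoters. The catalogue lists a total size of about 6.8 kb, consistent with the sequenced record, and the depositor notes that it grows more slowly than standard plasmids.

The viral portion has a third-generation, self-inactivating layout: an RSV promoter fused to a truncated HIV-1 5' LTR drives production of the genomic RNA in packaging cells, followed by the Ψ packaging signal (extending into a gag fragment), the Rev response element for Rev-dependent nuclear export, a cPPT/CTS element, and a ΔU3 3' LTR that inactivates LTR promoter activity after integration. An SV40 poly(A) signal lies downstream. Within this frame, the human U6 RNA polymerase III promoter transcribes the hairpin, which was inserted between AgeI and EcoRI sites that were destroyed in cloning. The two short, oppositely oriented "rsEGFP2 fragment" annotations just after U6 are the sense and antisense arms of the GFP-targeting hairpin rather than any coding sequence. A separate hPGK promoter drives blasticidin S deaminase, allowing blasticidin selection of transduced cells.

The construct serves as an shGFP control in knockdown experiments, either silencing GFP in reporter-expressing cells or acting as a non-endogenous-target control alongside gene-specific pLKO.1-blast hairpins.
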