Addgene plasmid #110419: pLKO.1-blast shGFP
Purpose: shGFP control, silence GFP gene, blasticidin selection.
Depositing lab: Sandra Martha Gomes Dias. Depositing organization: Centro Nacional de Pesquisa em Energia e Materiais (CNPEM).
Backbone
  Vector backbone: pLKO.1-blast
  Backbone manufacturer: #26655
  Backbone size w/o insert (bp): 6783
  Total vector size (bp): 6813
  Vector type: Mammalian Expression, Lentiviral, RNAi
  Selectable markers: Blasticidin
Growth in bacteria
  Bacterial resistance: Ampicillin, 100 μg/mL
  Growth temperature: 37°C
  Growth strain: NEB Stable
  Copy number: High Copy
Gene/Insert
  Gene/Insert name: GFP
  gRNA/shRNA sequence: AAGCTGACCCTGAAGTTCAT
  Species: Synthetic
  Promoter: U6 (RNA PolIII)
  Cloning method: Restriction Enzyme; 5′ cloning site AgeI (destroyed during cloning); 3′ cloning site EcoRI (destroyed during cloning)
  Sequencing primers: 5′ LKO.1 5' GACTATCATATGCTTACCGT
Terms and licenses: Academic/Nonprofit Terms; Industry Terms: Not Available to Industry
Depositor comments: See Addgene's pLKO family protocol http://www.addgene.org/plko on how to use the pLKO family vectors. Plasmid grows more slowly than standard plasmids.
How to cite: pLKO.1-blast shGFP was a gift from Sandra Martha Gomes Dias (Addgene plasmid # 110419 ; http://n2t.net/addgene:110419 ; RRID:Addgene_110419)
